>Addgene plasmid #226725 | pAHW/Joseph2-Multitagged Plasmid | addgene full sequence | sequence record 459009 | Addgene NGS Result
CTACTGGGAAGCTACCTGTTCCATGGCCAACACTTGTCACTACTTTGACTTATGGTGTTCAATGCTTTTC
AAGATACCCAGATCATATGAAACAGCATGACTTTTTCAAGAGTGCCATGCCCGAAGGTTATGTACAGGAA
AGAACTATATTTTACAAAGATGACGGGAACTACAAGACACGTGCTGAAGTCAAGTTTGAAGGTGATACCC
TTGTTAATAGAATCGAGTTAAAAGGTATTGATTTTAAAGAAGATGGAAACATTCTTGGACACAAAATGGA
ATACAACTATAACTCACATAATGTATACATCATGGCAGACAAACCAAAGAATGGAATCAAAGTTAACTTC
AAAATTAGACACAACATTAAAGATGGAAGCGTTCAATTAGCAGACCATTATCAACAAAATACTCCAATTG
GCGATGGCCCTGTCCTTTTACCAGACAACCATTACCTGTCCACACAATCTGCCCTTTCCAAAGATCCCAA
CGAAAAGAGAGATCACATGATCCTTCTTGAGTTTGTAACAGCTGCTGGGATTACACATGGCATGGATGAA
CTATACAAAGGTAGTGGTTCCGGTAGCGGCAGTGGGAGTGATTATAAAGACGATGATGACAAGGACTATA
AGGACGACGACGACAAGGATTACAAGGATGATGACGACAAAGGCTCCGGTTCGGGGTCGGGAAGCGGTAG
TGGTAAACCGATTCCCAATCCCCTTCTTGGTCTTGATTCTACAGGCAAACCCATCCCGAACCCACTCCTC
GGCCTTGACTCCACAGGCAAGCCTATTCCAAATCCTCTACTAGGCCTCGATTCTACGGGTAGCGGTTCGG
GATCCGGAAGTGGAAGCCACCATCATCATCACCATTAGGACCCAGCTTTCTTGTACAAAGTGGTGACGTA
AGCTAGCAGGATCTTTGTGAAGGAACCTTACTTCTGTGGTGTGACATAATTGGACAAACTACCTACAGAG
ATTTAAAGCTCTAAGGTAAATATAAAATTTTTAAGTGTATAATGTGTTAAACTACTGATTCTAATTGTTT
GTGTATTTTAGATTCCAACCTATGGAACTGATGAATGGGAGCAGTGGTGGAATGCCTTTAATGAGGAAAA
CCTGTTTTGCTCAGAAGAAATGCCATCTAGTGATGATGAGGCTACTGCTGACTCTCAACATTCTACTCCT
CCAAAAAAGAAGAGAAAGGTAGAAGACCCCAAGGACTTTCCTTCAGAATTGCTAAGTTTTTTGAGTCATG
CTGTGTTTAGTAATAGAACTCTTGCTTGCTTTGCTATTTACACCACAAAGGAAAAAGCTGCACTGCTATA
CAAGAAAATTATGGAAAAATATTCTGTAACCTTTATAAGTAGGCATAACAGTTATAATCATAACATACTG
TTTTTTCTTACTCCACACAGGCATAGAGTGTCTGCTATTAATAACTATGCTCAAAAATTGTGTACCTTTA
GCTTTTTAATTTGTAAAGGGGTTAATAAGGAATATTTGATGTATAGTGCCTTGACTAGAGATCATAATCA
GCCATACCACATTTGTAGAGGTTTTACTTGCTTTAAAAAACCTCCCACACCTCCCCCTGAACCTGAAACA
TAAAATGAATGCAATTGTTGTTGTTAACTTGTTTATTGCAGCTTATAATGGTTACAAATAAAGCAATAGC
ATCACAAATTTCACAAATAAAGCATTTTTTTCACTGCATTCTAGTTGTGGTTTGTCCAAACTCATCAATG
TATCTTATCATGTCTGGATCCCGTTTAAACTACGCGTAATTCAAACAGGGTTCTGGCGTCGTTCTCGTAC
TGTTTTCCCCAGGCCAGTGCTTTAGCGTTATTGAAAAAGGAAGAGTATGAGTATTCAACATTTCCGTGTC
GCCCTTATTCCCTTTTTTGCGGCATTTTGCCTTCCTGTTTTTGCTCACCCAGAAACGCTGGTGAAAGTAA
AAGATGCTGAAGATCAGTTGGGTGCACGAGTGGGTTACATCGAACTGGATCTCAACAGCGGTAAGATCCT
TGAGAGTTTTCGCCCCGAAGAACGTTTTCCAATGATGAGCACTTTTAAAGTTCTGCTATGTGGCGCGGTA
TTATCCCGTATTGACGCCGGGCAAGAGCAACTCGGTCGCCGCATACACTATTCTCAGAATGACTTGGTTG
AGTACTCACCAGTCACAGAAAAGCATCTTACGGATGGCATGACAGTAAGAGAATTATGCAGTGCTGCCAT
AACCATGAGTGATAACACTGCGGCCAACTTACTTCTGACAACGATCGGAGGACCGAAGGAGCTAACCGCT
TTTTTGCACAACATGGGGGATCATGTAACTCGCCTTGATCGTTGGGAACCGGAGCTGAATGAAGCCATAC
CAAACGACGAGCGTGACACCACGATGCCTGTAGCAATGGCAACAACGTTGCGCAAACTATTAACTGGCGA
ACTACTTACTCTAGCTTCCCGGCAACAATTAATAGACTGGATGGAGGCGGATAAAGTTGCAGGACCACTT
CTGCGCTCGGCCCTTCCGGCTGGCTGGTTTATTGCTGATAAATCTGGAGCCGGTGAGCGTGGGTCTCGCG
GTATCATTGCAGCACTGGGGCCAGATGGTAAGCCCTCCCGTATCGTAGTTATCTACACGACGGGGAGTCA
GGCAACTATGGATGAACGAAATAGACAGATCGCTGAGATAGGTGCCTCACTGATTAAGCATTGGTAACTG
TCAGACCAAGTTTACTCATATATACTTTAGATTGATTTAAAACTTCATTTTTAATTTAAAAGGATCTAGG
TGAAGATCCTTTTTGATAATCTCATGACCAAAATCCCTTAACGTGAGTTTTCGTTCCACTGAGCGTCAGA
CCCCGTAGAAAAGATCAAAGGATCTTCTTGAGATCCTTTTTTTCTGCGCGTAATCTGCTGCTTGCAAACA
AAAAAACCACCGCTACCAGCGGTGGTTTGTTTGCCGGATCAAGAGCTACCAACTCTTTTTCCGAAGGTAA
CTGGCTTCAGCAGAGCGCAGATACCAAATACTGTTCTTCTAGTGTAGCCGTAGTTAGGCCACCACTTCAA
GAACTCTGTAGCACCGCCTACATACCTCGCTCTGCTAATCCTGTTACCAGTGGCTGCTGCCAGTGGCGAT
AAGTCGTGTCTTACCGGGTTGGACTCAAGACGATAGTTACCGGATAAGGCGCAGCGGTCGGGCTGAACGG
GGGGTTCGTGCACACAGCCCAGCTTGGAGCGAACGACCTACACCGAACTGAGATACCTACAGCGTGAGCT
ATGAGAAAGCGCCACGCTTCCCGAAGGGAGAAAGGCGGACAGGTATCCGGTAAGCGGCAGGGTCGGAACA
GGAGAGCGCACGAGGGAGCTTCCAGGGGGAAACGCCTGGTATCTTTATAGTCCTGTCGGGTTTCGCCACC
TCTGACTTGAGCGTCGATTTTTGTGATGCTCGTCAGGGGGGCGGAGCCTATGGAAAAACGCCAGCAACGC
GGCCTTTTTACGGTTCCTGGCCTTTTGCTGGCCTTTTGCTCACATGTTCTTTCCTGCGTTATCCCCTGAT
TCTGTGGATAACCGTATTACCGCCTTTGAGTGAGCTGATACCGCTCGCCGCAGCCGAACGACCGAGCGCA
GCGAGTCAGTGAGCGAGGAAGCGGAAGAGCGCCCAATACGCAAACCGCCTCTCCCCGCGCGTTGGCCGAT
TCATTAATGCAGGCAACTCGTGAAAGGTAGGCGGATCAGCGGCCGCAGCATGCAATTCTATATTCTAAAA
ACACAAATGATACTTCTAAAAAAAAATCATGAATGGCATCAACTCTGAATCAAATCTTTGCAGATGCACC
TACTTCTCATTTCCACTGTCACATCATTTTTCCAGATCTCGCTGCCTGTTATGTGGCCCACAAACCAAGA
CACGTTTTATGGCCATTAAAGCTGGCTGATCGTCGCCAAACACCAAATACATAATGAATATGTACACATT
CGAGAAAGAAGCGATCAAAGAAGCGTCTTCGGGCGGAGTAGGAGAATGCGGAGGAGAAGGAGAACGAGCT
GATCTAGTATCTCTCCACAATCCAATGCCAACTGACCAACTGGCCATATTCGGAGCAATTTGAAGCCAAT
TTCCATCGCCTGGCGATCGCTCCATTCTTGGCTATATGTTTTTCACCGTTACCCGGGGCCATTTTCAAAG
ACTCGTCGGCAAGATAAGATTGTGTCACTCGCTGTCTCTCTTCATTTGTCGAAGAATGCTGAGGAATTTC
GCGATGACGTCGGCGAGTATTTTGAAGAATGAGAATAATTTGTATTTATACGAAAATCAGTTAGTGGAAT
TTTCTACAAAAACATGTTATCTATAGATAATTTTGTTGCAAAATATGTTGACTATGACAAAGATTGTATG
TATATACCTTTAATGTATTCTCATTTTCTTATGTATTTATAATGGCAATGATGATACTGATGATATTTTA
AGATGATGCCAGACCAAAAGGCTTGAATTTCTGCGTCTTTTGCCGAACGCAGTGCATGTGCAATTGTTGT
TTTTTGGAATATTCAATTTTCGGACTGTCCGCTTTGATTTCAGTTTCTTGGCTTATTCAAAAAGCAAAGT
AAAGCCAAAAAAGCGAGATGGCAATACCAAATGCGGCAAAACGGTAGTGGAAGGAAAGGGGTGCGGGGCA
GCGGAAGGAAGGGTGGGGCGGGGCGTGGCGGGGTCTGTGGCTGGGCGCGACGTCACCGACGTTGGAGCCA
CTCCTTTGACCATGTGTGCGTGTGTGTATTATTCGTGTCTCGCCACTCGCCGGTTGTTTTTTTCTTTTTA
TGCTGCGCTCTCTCTAGCGCCATCTCGCTTACGCATGCTCAACGCACCGCATGTTGCCGTTTCCTTTTAT
GCGTCATTTTGGCTCGAAATAGGCAATTATTTAAACAAAGATTAGTCAACGAAAACGCTAAAATAAATAA
GTCTACAATATGGTTACTTATTGCCATGTGTGTGCAGCCAACGATAGCAACAAAAGCAACAACACAGGTG
GCTTTCCCTCTTTCACTTTTTGTTTGCAAGCCGCGTGCGAGCAAGACGGCACGACCGGCAAACGCAATTA
CGCTGACAAAGAGCAGACGAAGTTTTGGCGAAAAACATCAAGGCGCCTGATACGAATGCATTTGCAATAA
CAATTGCGATATTTAATATTGTTTATGAAGCTGTTTGACTTCAAAACACACAAAAAAAAAAATAAAACAA
ATTATTTGAAAGAGAATTAGGAATCGGACGCTTATCGTTAGGGTAACAACAAGAAATGCTTACTGAGTCA
CAGCCTCTGGAAAACTGCCGCAAGCCAGAGAGAGAGAGAAAAAGAGGGAGAGCAGCTTAGACCGCATGTG
CTTGTGTGTGAGGCGTCTCTCTCTTCGTCTCTGTTGCGCAAACGCATAGACTGCACTGAAAAAATCGATT
ACCTATTTTTTATGAATGAATATTTGCACTATTACTATTCAAAACTATTAAGATAGCAATCACATTCAAT
AGCCAAATACTATACCACCTGAGCGATGCAACGAAATGATCAATTTGAGCAAAAATGCTGCATATTTAGG
ACGGCATCATTATAGAAATGCTTCTTGCTGTGTACTTTTCTCTCGTCTGGCAGCTGTTTCGCCGTTATTG
TTAAAACCGGCTTAAGTTAGGTGTGTTTTCTACGACTAGTGAATGCCCTACTAGAAGATGTGTGTTGCAC
AAAATGTCCCTGGAATAACCAATTTGAAGTGCAGATAGCAGTAAACGTAAGCTAATATGAATATTATTTA
ACTGTAATGTTTTAATATCGCTGGACATTACTAATAAACCCACTATAAACACATGTACATATGTATGTTT
TGGCATACAATGAGTAGTTGGGGAAAAAATGTGTAAAAGCACCGTGACCATCACAGCATAAAGATAACCA
GCTGAAGTATCGAATATGAGTAACCCCCAAATTGAATCACATGCCGCAACTGATAGGACCCATGGAAGTA
CACTCTTCATGGCGATATACAAGACACACACAAGCACGAACACCCAGTTGCGGAGGAAATTCTCCGTAAA
TGAAAACCCAATCGGCGAACAATTCATACCCATATATGGTAAAAGTTTTGAACGCGACTTGAGAGCGGAG
AGCATTGCGGCTGATAAGGTTTTAGCGCTAAGCGGGCTTTATAAAACGGGCTGCGGGACCAGTTTTCATA
TCACTACCGTTTGAGTTCTTGTGCTGTGTGGATACTCCTCCCGACACAAAGCCGCTCCATCAGCCAGCAG
TCGTCTAATCCAGAGACCCCGGATCCAGATATCGAGGCCTGTCTAGAGAAGCTCCGCCACCATGGATCTC
CACCGCGGTGGAGGCCGCATCTTTTACCCATACGATGTTCCTGACTATGCGGGCTATCCCTATGACGTCC
CGGACTATGCAGGATCCTATCCATATGACGTTCCAGATTACGCTGCTCATGGCGGACACCGGTATACAAG
TTTGTACAAAAAAGCAGGCTTCGGCAGCGGAAGCGAGCAAAAGCTCATCTCGGAGGAAGATCTAGAACAG
AAGCTAATATCAGAGGAGGACCTAGAGCAAAAACTTATTTCGGAAGAAGATCTGGGCAGCGGATCCGGTT
CGGGAAGCGGTAGTATGAGTAAAGGAGAAGAACTTTTCACTGGAGTTGTCCCAATTCTTGTTGAATTAGA
TGGCGATGTTAATGGGCAAAAATTCTCTGTCAGTGGAGAGGGTGAAGGTGATGCAACATACGGAAAACTT
ACCCTTAAATTTATTTGCACTACTGGGAAGCTACCTGTTCCATGGCCAACACTTGTCACTACTTTGACTT
ATGGTGTTCAATGCTTTTCAAGATACCCAGATCATATGAAACAGCATGACTTTTTCAAGAGTGCCATGCC
CGAAGGTTATGTACAGGAAAGAACTATATTTTACAAAGATGACGGGAACTACAAGACACGTGCTGAAGTC
AAGTTTGAAGGTGATACCCTTGTTAATAGAATCGAGTTAAAAGGTATTGATTTTAAAGAAGATGGAAACA
TTCTTGGACACAAAATGGAATACAACTATAACTCACATAATGTATACATCATGGCAGACAAACCAAAGAA
TGGAATCAAAGTTAACTTCAAAATTAGACACAACATTAAAGATGGAAGCGTTCAATTAGCAGACCATTAT
CAACAAAATACTCCAATTGGCGATGGCCCTGTCCTTTTACCAGACAACCATTACCTGTCCACACAATCTG
CCCTTTCCAAAGATCCCAACGAAAAGAGAGATCACATGATCCTTCTTGAGTTTGTAACAGCTGCTGGGAT
TACACATGGCATGGATGAACTATACAAAGGTAGTGGTTCCGGTAGCGGCAGTGGGAGTGATTATAAAGAC
GATGATGACAAGGACTATAAGGACGACGACGACAAGGATTACAAGGATGATGACGACAAAGGCTCCGGTT
CGGGGTCGGGAAGCGGTAGTGGTAAACCGATTCCCAATCCCCTTCTTGGTCTTGATTCTACAGGCAAACC
CATCCCGAACCCACTCCTCGGCCTTGACTCCACAGGCAAGCCTATTCCAAATCCTCTACTAGGCCTCGAT
TCTACGGGTAGCGGTTCGGGATCCGGAAGTGGAAGCCACCATCATCATCACCATTAGGACCCAGCTTTCT
TGTACAAAGTTGGCATTATAAGAAAGCATTGCTTATCAATTTGTTGCAACGAACAGGTCACTATCAGTCA
AAATAAAATCATTATTTGCCATCCAGCTGATATCCCCTATAGTGAGTCGTATTACATGGTCATAGCTGTT
TCCTGGCAGCTCTGGCCCGTGTCTCAAAATCTCTGATGTTACATTGCACAAGATAAAAATATATCATCAT
GAACAATAAAACTGTCTGCTTACATAAACAGTAATACAAGGGGTGTTATGAGCCATATTCAACGGGAAAC
GTCGAGGCCGCGATTAAATTCCAACATGGATGCTGATTTATATGGGTATAAATGGGCTCGCGATAATGTC
GGGCAATCAGGTGCGACAATCTATCGCTTGTATGGGAAGCCCGATGCGCCAGAGTTGTTTCTGAAACATG
GCAAAGGTAGCGTTGCCAATGATGTTACAGATGAGATGGTCAGACTAAACTGGCTGACGGAATTTATGCC
TCTTCCGACCATCAAGCATTTTATCCGTACTCCTGATGATGCATGGTTACTCACCACTGCGATCCCCGGA
AAAACAGCATTCCAGGTATTAGAAGAATATCCTGATTCAGGTGAAAATATTGTTGATGCGCTGGCAGTGT
TCCTGCGCCGGTTGCATTCGATTCCTGTTTGTAATTGTCCTTTTAACAGCGATCGCGTATTTCGTCTCGC
TCAGGCGCAATCACGAATGAATAACGGTTTGGTTGATGCGAGTGATTTTGATGACGAGCGTAATGGCTGG
CCTGTTGAACAAGTCTGGAAAGAAATGCATAAACTTTTGCCATTCTCACCGGATTCAGTCGTCACTCATG
GTGATTTCTCACTTGATAACCTTATTTTTGACGAGGGGAAATTAATAGGTTGTATTGATGTTGGACGAGT
CGGAATCGCAGACCGATACCAGGATCTTGCCATCCTATGGAACTGCCTCGGTGAGTTTTCTCCTTCATTA
CAGAAACGGCTTTTTCAAAAATATGGTATTGATAATCCTGATATGAATAAATTGCAGTTTCATTTGATGC
TCGATGAGTTTTTCTAATCAGAATTGGTTAATTGGTTGTAACACTGGCAGAGCATTACGCTGACTTGACG
GGACGGCGCAAGCTCATGACCAAAATCCCTTAACGTGAGTTACGCGTCGTTCCACTGAGCGTCAGACCCC
GTAGAAAAGATCAAAGGATCTTCTTGAGATCCTTTTTTTCTGCGCGTAATCTGCTGCTTGCAAACAAAAA
AACCACCGCTACCAGCGGTGGTTTGTTTGCCGGATCAAGAGCTACCAACTCTTTTTCCGAAGGTAACTGG
CTTCAGCAGAGCGCAGATACCAAATACTGTTCTTCTAGTGTAGCCGTAGTTAGGCCACCACTTCAAGAAC
TCTGTAGCACCGCCTACATACCTCGCTCTGCTAATCCTGTTACCAGTGGCTGCTGCCAGTGGCGATAAGT
CGTGTCTTACCGGGTTGGACTCAAGACGATAGTTACCGGATAAGGCGCAGCGGTCGGGCTGAACGGGGGG
TTCGTGCACACAGCCCAGCTTGGAGCGAACGACCTACACCGAACTGAGATACCTACAGCGTGAGCTATGA
GAAAGCGCCACGCTTCCCGAAGGGAGAAAGGCGGACAGGTATCCGGTAAGCGGCAGGGTCGGAACAGGAG
AGCGCACGAGGGAGCTTCCAGGGGGAAACGCCTGGTATCTTTATAGTCCTGTCGGGTTTCGCCACCTCTG
ACTTGAGCGTCGATTTTTGTGATGCTCGTCAGGGGGGCGGAGCCTATGGAAAAACGCCAGCAACGCGGCC
TTTTTACGGTTCCTGGCCTTTTGCTGGCCTTTTGCTCACATGTTCTTTCCTGCGTTATCCCCTGATTCTG
TGGATAACCGTATTACCGCCTTTGAGTGAGCTGATACCGCTCGCCGCAGCCGAACGACCGAGCGCAGCGA
GTCAGTGAGCGAGGAAGCGGAAGAGCGCCCAATACGCAAACCGCCTCTCCCCGCGCGTTGGCCGATTCAT
TAATGCAGCTGGCACGACAGGTTTCCCGACTGGAAAGCGGGCAGTGAGCGCAACGCAATTAATACGCGTA
CCGCTAGCCAGGAAGAGTTTGTAGAAACGCAAAAAGGCCATCCGTCAGGATGGCCTTCTGCTTAGTTTGA
TGCCTGGCAGTTTATGGCGGGCGTCCTGCCCGCCACCCTCCGGGCCGTTGCTTCACAACGTTCAAATCCG
CTCCCGGCGGATTTGTCCTACTCAGGAGAGCGTTCACCGACAAACAACAGATAAAACGAAAGGCCCAGTC
TTCCGACTGAGCCTTTCGTTTTATTTGATGCCTGGCAGTTCCCTACTCTCGCGTTAACGCTAGCATGGAT
GTTTTCCCAGTCACGACGTTGTAAAACGACGGCCAGTCTTAAGCTCGGGCCCCAAATAATGATTTTATTT
TGACTGATAGTGACCTGTTCGTTGCAACAAATTGATGAGCAATGCTTTTTTATAATGCCAACTTTGTACA
AAAAAGCAGGCTTCGGCAGCGGAAGCGAGCAAAAGCTCATCTCGGAGGAAGATCTAGAACAGAAGCTAAT
ATCAGAGGAGGACCTAGAGCAAAAACTTATTTCGGAAGAAGATCTGGGCAGCGGATCCGGTTCGGGAAGC
GGTAGTATGAGTAAAGGAGAAGAACTTTTCACTGGAGTTGTCCCAATTCTTGTTGAATTAGATGGCGATG
TTAATGGGCAAAAATTCTCTGTCAGTGGAGAGGGTGAAGGTGATGCAACATACGGAAAACTTACCCTTAA
ATTTATTTGCA
Features (pLannotate 1.2.2; 30 found; start..end, strand, type, name):
    603..628     +  CDS            3xFLAG (fragment): three tandem FLAG® epitope tags
    645..664     +  CDS            2xFLAG (fragment): two tandem FLAG® epitope tags
    880..904     -  protein_bind   attB2: mutant version of attB; recombination site for the Gateway® BP reaction BP Clonase™
    920..994     +  CDS            small t antigen (fragment): SV40 (simian virus 40) small t antigen
    996..1061    +  intron         small t intron: SV40 (simian virus 40) small t antigen intron
   1191..1211    +  CDS            SV40 NLS: nuclear localization signal of SV40 (simian virus 40) large T antigen
   1530..1613    +  CDS            large T antigen (fragment): large T antigen from SV40 (simian virus 40)
   1636..1770    +  polyA_signal   SV40 poly(A) signal: SV40 polyadenylation signal
   1788..1850    -  CDS            Exo (fragment): 5' to 3' double-stranded DNA exonuclease in the λ Red system; exo; creates 3' single-stranded DNA tails
   1849..1866    +  promoter       AmpR promoter (fragment): bla
   1867..2727    +  CDS            AmpR: β-lactamase; bla; confers resistance to ampicillin, carbenicillin, and related antibiotics
   2898..3486    +  rep_origin     ori: high-copy-number ColE1/pMB1/pBR322/pUC origin of replication
   3669..3722    +  CDS            lacI (fragment): lac repressor; lacI; The lac repressor binds to the lac operator to inhibit transcription in E. coli. This inhibition can be relieved by adding lactose or isopropyl-β-D-thiogalactopyranoside (IPTG).
   3808..6317    +  promoter       Ac5 promoter: Drosophila melanogaster actin 5C promoter
   6368..6388    +  misc_feature   MCS (fragment): pBluescript multiple cloning site
   6395..6484    +  CDS            3xHA: three tandem HA epitope tags
   6506..6530    +  protein_bind   attB1: mutant version of attB; recombination site for the Gateway® BP reaction BP Clonase™
   6665..7378    +  CDS            GFP: green fluorescent protein
   7412..7437    +  CDS            3xFLAG (fragment): three tandem FLAG® epitope tags
   7454..7473    +  CDS            2xFLAG (fragment): two tandem FLAG® epitope tags
   7689..7788    -  protein_bind   attL2: mutant version of attL; recombination site for the Gateway® LR reaction LR Clonase™
   7806..7824    -  promoter       T7 promoter: promoter for bacteriophage T7 RNA polymerase
   7958..8767    +  CDS            KanR: aminoglycoside phosphotransferase; aph(3')-Ia; confers resistance to kanamycin in bacteria or G418 (Geneticin®) in eukaryotes
   8914..9502    +  rep_origin     ori: high-copy-number ColE1/pMB1/pBR322/pUC origin of replication
   9685..9777    +  CDS            lacI (fragment): lac repressor; lacI; The lac repressor binds to the lac operator to inhibit transcription in E. coli. This inhibition can be relieved by adding lactose or isopropyl-β-D-thiogalactopyranoside (IPTG).
   9832..9859    -  terminator     rrnB T2 terminator: transcription terminator T2 from the E. coli rrnB gene
   9991..10034   +  terminator     rrnB T1 terminator: Escherichia coli rrnB; transcription terminator T1 from the E. coli rrnB gene
  10081..10117   -  CDS            lacZα (fragment): LacZα fragment of β-galactosidase; lacZ fragment
  10133..10232   +  protein_bind   attL1: mutant version of attL; recombination site for the Gateway® LR reaction LR Clonase™
  10367..569     +  CDS            GFP (across the origin): green fluorescent protein
