[The description below was written by a language model from this plasmid's Addgene catalogue record and pLannotate feature annotations shown in this document.]
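Description:
pAHW/Joseph2-Multitagged Plasmid is a Drosophila expression construct built on the pAHW Gateway destination backbone and intended for transfection into S2 cells. According to the catalogue entry, it is a high-copy plasmid selected in E. coli with ampicillin. This matches the annotated β-lactamase gene and ColE1/pUC-type origin. The payload is the Joseph2 multi-epitope protein, introduced by Gateway recombination. The Drosophila actin 5C (Act5C) promoter provides strong constitutive transcription in fly cells. It is followed by the backbone's N-terminal 3xHA tag, an attB1 site, a GFP coding sequence and FLAG repeats. An attB2 site and an SV40 small t intron/polyadenylation region then terminate the transcript. The record also lists Myc, V5 and 6xHis tags. These were not picked up by the automated annotation, so their positions within the fusion cannot be given here.

Because a single polypeptide carries HA, Myc, GFP, FLAG, V5 and His epitopes, the plasmid serves as a positive control. It can confirm that a transfection worked, through GFP fluorescence, and it can validate antibodies and western blot detection for any of these common tags in Drosophila cells.

The sequenced record of about 10.5 kb contains more than a simple expression clone would. Alongside the attB-flanked cassette there is a second GFP–FLAG copy bounded by attL1 and attL2. There are also a kanamycin resistance gene, a second pUC-type origin, rrnB terminators and a T7 promoter, all of which are typical of a Gateway entry vector. This pattern could reflect an entry/destination cointegrate or an assembly artefact, and the record does not say which.
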