Addgene plasmid #226725: pAHW/Joseph2-Multitagged Plasmid
Purpose: Validates the expression and detection of epitope-tagged proteins of interest in Drosophila cells.
Depositing lab: Richard Cripps. Depositing organization: San Diego State University. Publication: pJoseph2: a family of plasmids as positive controls for bacterial protein expression, transfections, and western blots. Robinson E, Alonso EB, A Waters J, Bileckyj C, D House C, A Johnston C, M Cripps R. Biotechniques. 2024;76(7):299-309. doi: 10.1080/07366205.2024.2343609. Epub 2024 May 12. PubMed 39185782.
Backbone
  Vector backbone: pAHW
  Backbone manufacturer: Drosophila Genomics Resource Center
  Vector type: Insect Expression ; Drosophila S2 cell expression
Growth in bacteria
  Bacterial resistance: Ampicillin, 100 μg/mL
  Growth temperature: 37°C
  Growth strain: DH5alpha
  Copy number: High Copy
Gene/Insert
  Gene/Insert name: pAHW/Joseph2
  Promoter: Act5C
  Tag / fusion protein: HA, Myc, GFP, Flag, V5, 6xHis
  Cloning method: Gateway Cloning
  Sequencing primers: 5′ CATGGTCCTGCTGGAGTTCGTG; 3′ GTTCAGGGGGAGGTGTG
Terms and licenses: Academic/Nonprofit Terms; Industry Terms: Not Available to Industry
How to cite: pAHW/Joseph2-Multitagged Plasmid was a gift from Richard Cripps (Addgene plasmid # 226725 ; http://n2t.net/addgene:226725 ; RRID:Addgene_226725)
